>Addgene plasmid #149504 | prk5-MFSD12-TEV-3xFLAG-3xHA | addgene full sequence | sequence record 317189 | Addgene NGS Result
ACGGATGGCATGACAGTAAGAGAATTATGCAGTGCTGCCATAACCATGAGTGATAACACTGCGGCCAACT
TACTTCTGACAACGATCGGAGGACCGAAGGAGCTAACCGCTTTTTTGCACAACATGGGGGATCATGTAAC
TCGCCTTGATCGTTGGGAACCGGAGCTGAATGAAGCCATACCAAACGACGAGCGTGACACCACGATGCCT
GTAGCAATGGCAACAACGTTGCGCAAACTATTAACTGGCGAACTACTTACTCTAGCTTCCCGGCAACAAT
TAATAGACTGGATGGAGGCGGATAAAGTTGCAGGACCACTTCTGCGCTCGGCCCTTCCGGCTGGCTGGTT
TATTGCTGATAAATCTGGAGCCGGTGAGCGTGGGTCTCGCGGTATCATTGCAGCACTGGGGCCAGATGGT
AAGCCCTCCCGTATCGTAGTTATCTACACGACGGGGAGTCAGGCAACTATGGATGAACGAAATAGACAGA
TCGCTGAGATAGGTGCCTCACTGATTAAGCATTGGTAACTGTCAGACCAAGTTTACTCATATATACTTTA
GATTGATTTAAAACTTCATTTTTAATTTAAAAGGATCTAGGTGAAGATCCTTTTTGATAATCTCATGACC
AAAATCCCTTAACGTGAGTTTTCGTTCCACTGAGCGTCAGACCCCGTAGAAAAGATCAAAGGATCTTCTT
GAGATCCTTTTTTTCTGCGCGTAATCTGCTGCTTGCAAACAAAAAAACCACCGCTACCAGCGGTGGTTTG
TTTGCCGGATCAAGAGCTACCAACTCTTTTTCCGAAGGTAACTGGCTTCAGCAGAGCGCAGATACCAAAT
ACTGTTCTTCTAGTGTAGCCGTAGTTAGGCCACCACTTCAAGAACTCTGTAGCACCGCCTACATACCTCG
CTCTGCTAATCCTGTTACCAGTGGCTGCTGCCAGTGGCGATAAGTCGTGTCTTACCGGGTTGGACTCAAG
ACGATAGTTACCGGATAAGGCGCAGCGGTCGGGCTGAACGGGGGGTTCGTGCACACAGCCCAGCTTGGAG
CGAACGACCTACACCGAACTGAGATACCTACAGCGTGAGCTATGAGAAAGCGCCACGCTTCCCGAAGGGA
GAAAGGCGGACAGGTATCCGGTAAGCGGCAGGGTCGGAACAGGAGAGCGCACGAGGGAGCTTCCAGGGGG
AAACGCCTGGTATCTTTATAGTCCTGTCGGGTTTCGCCACCTCTGACTTGAGCGTCGATTTTTGTGATGC
TCGTCAGGGGGGCGGAGCCTATGGAAAAACGCCAGCAACGCGGCCTTTTTACGGTTCCTGGCCTTTTGCT
GGCCTTTTGCTCACATGTTCTTTCCTGCGTTATCCCCTGATTCTGTGGATAACCGTATTACCGCCTTTGA
GTGAGCTGATACCGCTCGCCGCAGCCGAACGACCGAGCGCAGCGAGTCAGTGAGCGAGGAAGCGGAAGAG
CGCCCAATACGCAAACCGCCTCTCCCCGCGCGTTGGCCGATTCATTAATGCAGCTGGCACGACAGGTTTC
CCGACTGGAAAGCGGGCAGTGAGCGCAACGCAATTAATGTGAGTTAGCTCACTCATTAGGCACCCCAGGC
TTTACACTTTATGCTTCCGGCTCGTATGTTGTGTGGAATTGTGAGCGGATAACAATTTCACACAGGAAAC
AGCTATGACATGATTACGAATTAATTCGAGCTCGCCCGACATTGATTATTGACTAGTTATTAATAGTAAT
CAATTACGGGGTCATTAGTTCATAGCCCATATATGGAGTTCCGCGTTACATAACTTACGGTAAATGGCCC
GCCTGGCTGACCGCCCAACGACCCCCGCCCATTGACGTCAATAATGACGTATGTTCCCATAGTAACGCCA
ATAGGGACTTTCCATTGACGTCAATGGGTGGAGTATTTACGGTAAACTGCCCACTTGGCAGTACATCAAG
TGTATCATATGCCAAGTACGCCCCCTATTGACGTCAATGACGGTAAATGGCCCGCCTGGCATTATGCCCA
GTACATGACCTTATGGGACTTTCCTACTTGGCAGTACATCTACGTATTAGTCATCGCTATTACCATGGTG
ATGCGGTTTTGGCAGTACATCAATGGGCGTGGATAGCGGTTTGACTCACGGGGATTTCCAAGTCTCCACC
CCATTGACGTCAATGGGAGTTTGTTTTGGCACCAAAATCAACGGGACTTTCCAAAATGTCGTAACAACTC
CGCCCCATTGACGCAAATGGGCGGTAGGCGTGTACGGTGGGAGGTCTATATAAGCAGAGCTCGTTTAGTG
AACCGTCAGATCGCCTGGAGACGCCATCCACGCTGTTTTGACCTCCATAGAAGACACCGGGACCGATCCA
GCCTCCGCGGCCGGGAACGGTGCATTGGAACGCGGATTCCCCGTGCCAAGAGTGACGTAAGTACCGCCTA
TAGAGTCTATAGGCCCACCCCCTTGGCTTCGTTAGAACGCGGCTACAATTAATACATAACCTTATGTATC
ATACACATACGATTTAGGTGACACTATAGAATAACATCCACTTTGCCTTTCTCTCCACAGGTGTCCACTC
CCAGGTCCAACTGCACCTCGGTTCTATCGATTGAATTCGTCGACGCCACCATGGGTCCTGGTCCACCTGC
CGCTGGCGCGGCTCCATCTCCACGGCCCCTGAGTCTCGTAGCCCGGTTGTCCTATGCCGTGGGCCATTTC
CTTAATGACCTTTGTGCCAGTATGTGGTTTACCTACTTGTTGCTTTATCTCCATAGCGTGAGAGCTTATT
CTTCTCGAGGAGCGGGTTTGCTCCTGTTGCTGGGCCAAGTTGCAGATGGCCTGTGCACCCCTCTTGTGGG
TTATGAGGCCGATAGAGCGGCAAGTTGCTGTGCAAGGTATGGTCCGCGAAAGGCATGGCATTTGGTTGGC
ACCGTATGCGTACTTCTTTCTTTCCCATTTATCTTCTCTCCATGTCTCGGCTGCGGCGCAGCCACCCCCG
AATGGGCTGCTTTGTTGTATTACGGACCTTTCATCGTAATATTCCAATTCGGCTGGGCGTCAACGCAAAT
TAGCCATCTCAGTCTCATTCCGGAACTTGTTACTAATGATCACGAAAAAGTAGAGCTTACCGCGTTGCGC
TATGCCTTCACCGTTGTAGCCAACATAACGGTATACGGCGCTGCCTGGCTTCTCTTGCACCTCCAGGGGA
GCTCAAGGGTCGAGCCAACGCAGGATATTTCAATATCAGACCAGCTCGGTGGTCAGGATGTTCCGGTGTT
CCGGAATCTGAGTTTGCTCGTCGTCGGAGTTGGAGCTGTCTTCAGCCTTCTTTTCCACCTTGGAACAAGG
GAACGCAGACGGCCTCACGCTGAAGAGCCAGGTGAGCACACTCCGCTTCTGGCCCCTGCTACAGCGCAAC
CCTTGCTTCTCTGGAAGCATTGGCTGAGAGAACCCGCTTTCTATCAAGTGGGCATACTGTATATGACAAC
GAGGCTTATTGTGAATCTGAGTCAAACCTATATGGCCATGTATTTGACATATTCTCTTCACTTGCCTAAA
AAGTTCATCGCCACAATTCCGCTTGTTATGTATCTGAGTGGTTTCTTGAGTAGCTTTCTGATGAAGCCGA
TCAACAAGTGCATTGGACGGAACATGACGTACTTCAGTGGCCTTTTGGTCATCCTGGCTTTTGCAGCATG
GGTTGCTCTTGCGGAGGGCCTGGGAGTAGCAGTGTATGCGGCTGCTGTTCTGTTGGGGGCCGGGTGTGCA
ACAATCCTCGTGACGTCCCTTGCGATGACGGCAGATCTGATTGGGCCTCACACGAACTCCGGAGCCTTCG
TTTACGGTTCTATGTCCTTCTTGGACAAGGTTGCTAATGGGCTTGCCGTGATGGCAATTCAATCCCTTCA
CCCGTGCCCTTCTGAGTTGTGCTGCAGAGCGTGTGTGTCCTTTTATCATTGGGCTATGGTCGCTGTGACG
GGTGGAGTAGGGGTGGCAGCAGCCCTCTGCCTCTGTAGTCTTTTGCTGTGGCCGACTAGGCTTCGCCGCT
GGGACCGGGACGCCCGCCCGGCGGCCGCAGAAAACCTGTACTTCCAAGGTCCCGTTTACCCATACGATGT
TCCTGACTATGCGGGCTATCCCTATGACGTCCCGGACTATGCAGGATCCTATCCATATGACGTTCCAGAT
TACGCTCCGGCCGCCGGATCCGGATCCGCAGGCGACTACAAAGACCATGACGGTGATTATAAAGATCATG
ACATTGATTACAAGGATGACGATGACAAGTAATAATAAGCGGCCGCAGGAGGTGGAGGTTACCCCTATGA
TGTGCCTGACTACGCATGATAAGGATCCCCAGCTTGGCCGCCATGGCCCAACTTGTTTATTGCAGCTTAT
AATGGTTACAAATAAAGCAATAGCATCACAAATTTCACAAATAAAGCATTTTTTTCACTGCATTCTAGTT
GTGGTTTGTCCAAACTCATCAATGTATCTTATCATGTCTGGATCGGGAATTAATTCGGCGCAGCACCATG
GCCTGAAATAACCTCTGAAAGAGGAACTTGGTTAGGTACCTTCTGAGGCGGAAAGAACCAGCTGTGGAAT
GTGTGTCAGTTAGGGTGTGGAAAGTCCCCAGGCTCCCCAGCAGGCAGAAGTATGCAAAGCATGCATCTCA
ATTAGTCAGCAACCAGGTGTGGAAAGTCCCCAGGCTCCCCAGCAGGCAGAAGTATGCAAAGCATGCATCT
CAATTAGTCAGCAACCATAGTCCCGCCCCTAACTCCGCCCATCCCGCCCCTAACTCCGCCCAGTTCCGCC
CATTCTCCGCCCCATGGCTGACTAATTTTTTTTATTTATGCAGAGGCCGAGGCCGCCTCGGCCTCTGAGC
TATTCCAGAAGTAGTGAGGAGGCTTTTTTGGAGGCCTAGGCTTTTGCAAAAAGCTGTTAACAGCTTGGCA
CTGGCCGTCGTTTTACAACGTCGTGACTGGGAAAACCCTGGCGTTACCCAACTTAATCGCCTTGCAGCAC
ATCCCCCTTTCGCCAGCTGGCGTAATAGCGAAGAGGCCCGCACCGATCGCCCTTCCCAACAGTTGCGCAG
CCTGAATGGCGAATGGCGCCTGATGCGGTATTTTCTCCTTACGCATCTGTGCGGTATTTCACACCGCATA
[142 nt withheld, positions 5181-5322]
C
[141 nt withheld, positions 5324-5464]
CCTTTGACGTTGGAGTCCACGTTCTTT
[37 nt withheld, positions 5492-5528]
ACCCTATCTCGGGCTATTCTTTTGATTTATAAGGGATTTTGCCGATTTCGGCCTATTGGTTAAAAAATGA
GCTGATTTAACAAAAATTTAACGCGAATTTTAACAAAATATTAACGTTTACAATTTTATGGTGCACTCTC
AGTACAATCTGCTCTGATGCCGCATAGTTAAGCCAGCCCCGACACCCGCCAACACCCGCTGACGCGCCCT
GACGGGCTTGTCTGCTCCCGGCATCCGCTTACAGACAAGCTGTGACCGTCTCCGGGAGCTGCATGTGTCA
GAGGTTTTCACCGTCATCACCGAAACGCGCGAGACGAAAGGGCCTCGTGATACGCCTATTTTTATAGGTT
AATGTCATGATAATAATGGTTTCTTAGACGTCAGGTGGCACTTTTCGGGGAAATGTGCGCGGAACCCCTA
TTTGTTTATTTTTCTAAATACATTCAAATATGTATCCGCTCATGAGACAATAACCCTGATAAATGCTTCA
ATAATATTGAAAAAGGAAGAGTATGAGTATTCAACATTTCCGTGTCGCCCTTATTCCCTTTTTTGCGGCA
TTTTGCCTTCCTGTTTTTGCTCACCCAGAAACGCTGGTGAAAGTAAAAGATGCTGAAGATCAGTTGGGTG
CACGAGTGGGTTACATCGAACTGGATCTCAACAGCGGTAAGATCCTTGAGAGTTTTCGCCCCGAAGAACG
TTTTCCAATGATGAGCACTTTTAAAGTTCTGCTATGTGGCGCGGTATTATCCCGTATTGACGCCGGGCAA
GAGCAACTCGGTCGCCGCATACACTATTCTCAGAATGACTTGGTTGAGTACTCACCAGTCACAGAAAAGC
ATCTT
Features (pLannotate 1.2.2; 23 found; start..end, strand, type, name):
    699..1287    +  rep_origin     ori: high-copy-number ColE1/pMB1/pBR322/pUC origin of replication
   1470..1562    +  CDS            lacI (fragment): lac repressor; lacI; The lac repressor binds to the lac operator to inhibit transcription in E. coli. This inhibition can be relieved by adding lactose or isopropyl-β-D-thiogalactopyranoside (IPTG).
   1575..1596    +  protein_bind   CAP binding site: CAP binding activates transcription in the presence of cAMP. E. coli catabolite activator protein
   1611..1641    +  promoter       lac promoter: promoter for the E. coli lac operon
   1649..1665    +  protein_bind   lac operator: The lac repressor binds to the lac operator to inhibit transcription in E. coli. This inhibition can be relieved by adding lactose or isopropyl-β-D-thiogalactopyranoside (IPTG). lac repressor encoded by lacI
   1718..2097    +  enhancer       CMV enhancer: human cytomegalovirus immediate early enhancer
   2098..2301    +  promoter       CMV promoter: human cytomegalovirus (CMV) immediate early promoter
   2437..2480    +  intron         CMV intron (fragment): modified intron A from human cytomegalovirus
   2532..2550    +  promoter       SP6 promoter: promoter for bacteriophage SP6 RNA polymerase
   2554..2591    +  CDS            IgH signal sequence (fragment): signal sequence from the mouse immunoglobulin heavy chain variable region
   2641..4080    +  CDS            MFSD12: MFS12_HUMAN - Also known as C19orf28 From Homo sapiens (Human).
   4090..4106    +  CDS            TEV site (fragment): tobacco etch virus (TEV) protease recognition and cleavage site
   4117..4206    +  CDS            3xHA: three tandem HA epitope tags
   4234..4299    +  CDS            3xFLAG: three tandem FLAG® epitope tags, followed by an enterokinase cleavage site
   4390..4524    +  polyA_signal   SV40 poly(A) signal: SV40 polyadenylation signal
   4593..4950    +  promoter       SV40 promoter: SV40 enhancer and early promoter
   4969..5123    +  CDS            lacZα (fragment): LacZα fragment of β-galactosidase; lacZ fragment
   5129..5180    -  misc_feature   bom (fragment): basis of mobility region from pBR322
   5199..5579    +  rep_origin     M13 ori (sequence partly withheld): M13 bacteriophage origin of replication; arrow indicates direction of (+) strand synthesis
   5655..5704    -  misc_feature   bom (fragment): basis of mobility region from pBR322
   5806..5841    -  CDS            rop (fragment): Rop protein, which maintains plasmids at low copy number; rop
   5936..6040    +  promoter       AmpR promoter: bla
   6041..528     +  CDS            AmpR (across the origin): β-lactamase; bla; confers resistance to ampicillin, carbenicillin, and related antibiotics
