[The description below was written by a language model from this plasmid's Addgene catalogue record and pLannotate feature annotations shown in this document.]
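Description:
prk5-MFSD12-TEV-3xFLAG-3xHA is a mammalian transient-expression plasmid built on the pRK5 backbone, carrying a codon-optimized (recoded) open reading frame for human MFSD12, also known as C19orf28. It is maintained in E. coli at high copy through a ColE1/pUC-type origin and selected with ampicillin via the β-lactamase gene and its native promoter. The annotated sequence also shows typical backbone remnants: an M13 phage origin for single-stranded DNA production, lac promoter/operator elements, and fragments of lacI, lacZα, bom and rop, none of which form part of the expression cassette. No mammalian selection marker is annotated, consistent with transient use. An SV40 enhancer/early promoter region lies downstream of the cassette.

Expression is driven by the human cytomegalovirus immediate-early enhancer and promoter, followed by a fragment of a CMV intron and an SP6 promoter, which offers a sequencing and in vitro transcription site just upstream of the insert. A short match to an IgH signal sequence is also flagged in this leader region. The 1,440 bp MFSD12 coding sequence is fused at its C terminus to a TEV protease cleavage site and tandem epitope tags. The plasmid name lists 3xFLAG before 3xHA, but the feature table places 3xHA first, followed by 3xFLAG, matching the catalogue tag field. An SV40 polyadenylation signal terminates the transcript. The dual tags allow detection or affinity capture of the protein, and the TEV site in principle permits tag removal or protease elution. The construct comes from work on MFSD12 in cysteine import into melanosomes and lysosomes. The record does not state why the sequence was recoded.
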