Addgene plasmid #149504: prk5-MFSD12-TEV-3xFLAG-3xHA
Purpose: Transient expression of human MFSD12 with recoded nucleotide sequence.
Depositing lab: David Sabatini. Publication: MFSD12 mediates the import of cysteine into melanosomes and lysosomes. Adelmann CH, Traunbauer AK, Chen B, Condon KJ, Chan SH, Kunchok T, Lewis CA, Sabatini DM. Nature. 2020 Nov 18. pii: 10.1038/s41586-020-2937-x. doi: 10.1038/s41586-020-2937-x. PubMed 33208952.
Backbone
  Vector backbone: prk5
  Backbone size w/o insert (bp): 5000
  Vector type: Mammalian Expression ; Transient Expression
Growth in bacteria
  Bacterial resistance: Ampicillin, 100 μg/mL
  Growth temperature: 37°C
  Growth strain: DH5alpha
  Copy number: High Copy
Gene/Insert
  Gene/Insert name: MFSD12 (alt name: C19orf28)
  Species: H. sapiens (human)
  Insert size (bp): 1440
  Mutation: Codon Optimized Sequence
  Entrez Gene: MFSD12 (a.k.a. C19orf28, PP3501)
  Promoter: CMV
  Tag / fusion protein: TEV-3XHA-3XFLAG (C terminal on insert)
  Cloning method: Gibson Cloning
  Sequencing primers: 5′ TACGATTTAGGTGACACTATAG
Terms and licenses: Academic/Nonprofit Terms; Industry Terms: Not Available to Industry
How to cite: prk5-MFSD12-TEV-3xFLAG-3xHA was a gift from David Sabatini (Addgene plasmid # 149504 ; http://n2t.net/addgene:149504 ; RRID:Addgene_149504)
